Addgene plasmid #87706: FLINC-AKAR1(TA)-CAAX
Purpose: Negative-control mutant of FLINC-AKAR1-CAAX.
Depositing lab: Jin Zhang. Depositing organization: University of California, San Diego (UCSD). Publication: Genetically encoded biosensors for visualizing live-cell biochemical activity at super-resolution. Mo GC, Ross B, Hertel F, Manna P, Yang X, Greenwald E, Booth C, Plummer AM, Tenner B, Chen Z, Wang Y, Kennedy EJ, Cole PA, Fleming KG, Palmer A, Jimenez R, Xiao J, Dedecker P, Zhang J. Nat Methods. 2017 Apr;14(4):427-434. doi: 10.1038/nmeth.4221. Epub 2017 Mar 13. PubMed 28288122.
Backbone
  Vector backbone: pcDNA3
  Backbone manufacturer: Invitrogen
  Backbone size w/o insert (bp): 5500
  Total vector size (bp): 7719
  Vector type: Mammalian Expression
  Selectable markers: Neomycin (select with G418)
Growth in bacteria
  Bacterial resistance: Ampicillin, 100 μg/mL
  Growth temperature: 37°C
  Growth strain: DH5alpha
  Copy number: High Copy
Gene/Insert
  Gene/Insert name: FLINC-AKAR1(TA)-CAAX (alt name: Dronpa-FHA1-EV-PKAsub(TA)-TagRFPT-CAAX)
  Species: S. cerevisiae (budding yeast), Synthetic
  Insert size (bp): 2247
  Mutation: Target Thr residue in substrate domain mutated to Ala.
  Promoter: CMV
  Tag / fusion protein: C-terminal targeting sequence from Kras (C terminal on insert); 6xHis (N terminal on backbone); T7 tag (gene 10 leader) (N terminal on backbone); Xpress (TM) tag (N terminal on backbone)
  Cloning method: Restriction Enzyme; 5′ cloning site BamHI (not destroyed); 3′ cloning site EcoRI (not destroyed)
  Sequencing primers: 5′ T7 forward; 3′ BGH reverse
Terms and licenses: Academic/Nonprofit Terms; Industry Terms: Not Available to Industry
How to cite: FLINC-AKAR1(TA)-CAAX was a gift from Jin Zhang (Addgene plasmid # 87706 ; http://n2t.net/addgene:87706 ; RRID:Addgene_87706)
