[The description below was written by a language model from this plasmid's Addgene catalogue record and pLannotate feature annotations shown in this document.]
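Description:
FLINC-AKAR1(TA)-CAAX is a 7.7 kb mammalian expression plasmid built on the pcDNA3 backbone. It encodes a non-phosphorylatable negative-control version of the plasma-membrane-targeted FLINC-AKAR1 protein kinase A (PKA) activity biosensor. It is propagated in E. coli through a high-copy ColE1/pUC-type origin with ampicillin selection (AmpR). It also carries an f1 origin and an SV40 promoter-driven neomycin resistance cassette with an SV40 poly(A) signal, which allows G418 selection of transfected mammalian cells.

The roughly 2.2 kb insert, cloned between BamHI and EcoRI, is transcribed from the CMV enhancer/promoter and terminated by the bGH polyadenylation signal. Flanking T7 and SP6 promoters are backbone features. The open reading frame begins with backbone-derived N-terminal 6xHis, T7 gene 10 leader and Xpress epitope tags. These are followed by the photoswitchable green fluorescent protein Dronpa and the phosphothreonine-binding FHA1 domain from budding yeast Rad53. Next come an EV linker and a PKA substrate peptide, which fall in the unannotated interval of the feature table, then the red fluorescent protein TagRFP-T and a C-terminal CAAX membrane-targeting sequence from KRas.

In the parental sensor, phosphorylation of the substrate threonine would be expected to promote binding to FHA1 and change the proximity of Dronpa and TagRFP-T. This gives a readout suited to super-resolution imaging of kinase activity in live cells. In this construct the target threonine is mutated to alanine, so the sensor should not respond to PKA. It therefore serves as a specificity control alongside the wild-type FLINC-AKAR1-CAAX. A few minor annotations, such as the HIV-1 LTR, capTEV and ble fragments, appear to be short homology matches from automated annotation rather than functional elements.
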