Features (pLannotate 1.2.2; 26 found; start..end, strand, type, name):
     36..80      -  misc_feature   bom (fragment): basis of mobility region from pBR322
    235..614     +  enhancer       CMV enhancer: human cytomegalovirus immediate early enhancer
    615..818     +  promoter       CMV promoter: human cytomegalovirus (CMV) immediate early promoter
    814..847     +  LTR            5' LTR (truncated) (fragment): truncated 5' long terminal repeat (LTR) from HIV-1
    863..881     +  promoter       T7 promoter: promoter for bacteriophage T7 RNA polymerase
    922..942     +  CDS            capTEV™ (fragment): composite tag for in vivo biotinylation, TEV protease cleavage, and 6xHis tagging
    943..975     +  CDS            T7 tag (gene 10 leader): leader peptide from bacteriophage T7 gene 10 promotes efficient translation in E. coli
    979..1002    +  CDS            Xpress™ tag: Xpress™ epitope tag, including an enterokinase recognition and cleavage site
   1009..1680    +  CDS            Dronpa: Dronpa is a photoswitchable green fluorescent protein published in 2004, derived from Echinophyllia sp. SC22.
   1693..2115    +  CDS            RAD53 (fragment): RAD53_YEAST - Also known as MEC2, SAD1, SPK1. Experimental evidence at protein level: Swiss-Prot protein existence level 1. Controls S-phase checkpoint as well as G1 and G2 DNA damage checkpoints. Phosphorylates proteins on serine, threonine, and tyrosine. Prevents entry into anaphase and mitotic exit after DNA damage via regulation of the Polo kinase CDC5. Seems to be involved in the phosphorylation of RPH1. From Saccharomyces cerevisiae (strain ATCC 204508 / S288c) (Baker's yeast).
   2515..3207    +  CDS            TagRFP: TagRFP is a basic (constitutively fluorescent) red fluorescent protein published in 2007, derived from Entacmaea quadricolor. It has very low acid sensitivity.
   3271..3289    -  promoter       SP6 promoter: promoter for bacteriophage SP6 RNA polymerase
   3315..3539    +  polyA_signal   bGH poly(A) signal: bovine growth hormone polyadenylation signal
   3543..3564    +  promoter       SV40 promoter (fragment): SV40 enhancer and early promoter
   3585..4013    +  rep_origin     f1 ori (sequence partly withheld): f1 bacteriophage origin of replication; arrow indicates direction of (+) strand synthesis
   4027..4357    +  promoter       SV40 promoter: SV40 enhancer and early promoter
   4424..5215    +  CDS            neo: KKA2_KLEPN - Also known as kan, nptII. Experimental evidence at protein level: Swiss-Prot protein existence level 1. Resistance to kanamycin, neomycin, paromomycin, ribostamycin, butirosin and gentamicin B. From Klebsiella pneumoniae.
   5239..5397    +  CDS            ble (fragment): BLE_KLEPN - Experimental evidence at protein level: Swiss-Prot protein existence level 1. Binding protein with a strong affinity to the bleomycin family of antibiotics. Binds to CL990; an antimitotic-antibiotic compound. From Klebsiella pneumoniae.
   5392..5513    +  polyA_signal   SV40 poly(A) signal: SV40 polyadenylation signal
   5586..5602    -  protein_bind   lac operator: The lac repressor binds to the lac operator to inhibit transcription in E. coli. This inhibition can be relieved by adding lactose or isopropyl-β-D-thiogalactopyranoside (IPTG). lac repressor encoded by lacI
   5610..5640    -  promoter       lac promoter: promoter for the E. coli lac operon
   5655..5676    -  protein_bind   CAP binding site: CAP binding activates transcription in the presence of cAMP. E. coli catabolite activator protein
   5689..5781    -  CDS            lacI (fragment): lac repressor; lacI; The lac repressor binds to the lac operator to inhibit transcription in E. coli. This inhibition can be relieved by adding lactose or isopropyl-β-D-thiogalactopyranoside (IPTG).
   5964..6552    -  rep_origin     ori: high-copy-number ColE1/pMB1/pBR322/pUC origin of replication
   6723..7583    -  CDS            AmpR: β-lactamase; bla; confers resistance to ampicillin, carbenicillin, and related antibiotics
   7584..7688    -  promoter       AmpR promoter: bla
>Addgene plasmid #87706 | FLINC-AKAR1(TA)-CAAX | depositor full sequence | sequence record 171088 | FLINC-AKAR1(TA)-CAAX sequence 7719 bps
GACGGATCGGGAGATCTCCCGATCCCCTATGGTCGACTCTCAGTACAATCTGCTCTGATGCCGCATAGTT
AAGCCAGTATCTGCTCCCTGCTTGTGTGTTGGAGGTCGCTGAGTAGTGCGCGAGCAAAATTTAAGCTACA
ACAAGGCAAGGCTTGACCGACAATTGCATGAAGAATCTGCTTAGGGTTAGGCGTTTTGCGCTGCTTCGCG
ATGTACGGGCCAGATATACGCGTTGACATTGATTATTGACTAGTTATTAATAGTAATCAATTACGGGGTC
ATTAGTTCATAGCCCATATATGGAGTTCCGCGTTACATAACTTACGGTAAATGGCCCGCCTGGCTGACCG
CCCAACGACCCCCGCCCATTGACGTCAATAATGACGTATGTTCCCATAGTAACGCCAATAGGGACTTTCC
ATTGACGTCAATGGGTGGACTATTTACGGTAAACTGCCCACTTGGCAGTACATCAAGTGTATCATATGCC
AAGTACGCCCCCTATTGACGTCAATGACGGTAAATGGCCCGCCTGGCATTATGCCCAGTACATGACCTTA
TGGGACTTTCCTACTTGGCAGTACATCTACGTATTAGTCATCGCTATTACCATGGTGATGCGGTTTTGGC
AGTACATCAATGGGCGTGGATAGCGGTTTGACTCACGGGGATTTCCAAGTCTCCACCCCATTGACGTCAA
TGGGAGTTTGTTTTGGCACCAAAATCAACGGGACTTTCCAAAATGTCGTAACAACTCCGCCCCATTGACG
CAAATGGGCGGTAGGCGTGTACGGTGGGAGGTCTATATAAGCAGAGCTCTCTGGCTAACTAGAGAACCCA
CTGCTTACTGGCTTATCGAAATTAATACGACTCACTATAGGGAGACCCAAGCTTGCGGCCGCCACCATGG
TGCGGGGTTCTCATCATCATCATCATCATGGTATGGCTAGCATGACTGGTGGACAGCAAATGGGTCGGGA
TCTGTACGACGATGACGATAAGGATCCCATGAGTGTGATTAAACCAGACATGAAGATCAAGCTGCGTATG
GAAGGCGCTGTAAATGGACACCCGTTCGCGATTGAAGGAGTTGGCCTTGGGAAGCCTTTCGAGGGAAAAC
AGAGTATGGACCTTAAAGTCAAAGAAGGCGGACCTCTGCCTTTCGCCTATGACATCTTGACAACTGTGTT
CTGTTACGGCAACAGGGTATTCGCCAAATACCCAGAAAATATAGTAGACTATTTCAAGCAGTCGTTTCCT
GAGGGCTACTCTTGGGAACGAAGCATGAATTACGAAGACGGGGGCATTTGTAACGCGACAAACGACATAA
CCCTGGATGGTGACTGTTATATCTATGAAATTCGATTTGATGGTGTGAACTTTCCTGCCAATGGTCCAGT
TATGCAGAAGAGGACTGTGAAATGGGAGCCATCCACTGAGAAATTGTATGTGCGTGATGGAGTGCTGAAG
GGTGATGTTAACATGGCTCTGTCGCTTGAAGGAGGTGGCCATTACCGATGTGACTTCAAAACTACTTATA
AAGCTAAGAAGGTTGTCCAGTTGCCAGACTATCACTTTGTGGACCACCACATTGAGATTAAAAGCCACGA
CAAAGATTACAGTAATGTTAATCTGCATGAGCATGCCGAAGCGCATTCTGAGCTGCCGAGGCAGGCCAAG
AGATCTATGCATAAGTTTTCTCAAGAACAGATCGGCGAAAACATTGTGTGCAGGGTCATTTGTACCACGG
GTCAAATTCCCATCCGAGATTTGTCAGCTGATATTTCACAAGTGCTTAAGGAAAAACGATCCATAAAGAA
AGTTTGGACATTTGGTAGAAACCCAGCCTGTGACTATCATTTAGGAAACATTTCAAGACTGTCAAATAAG
CATTTCCAAATACTACTAGGAGAAGACGGTAACCTTTTATTGAATGACATTTCCACTAATGGGACCTGGT
TAAATGGGCAAAAAGTCGAGAAGAACAGCAATCAGTTACTGTCCCAAGGTGATGAAATAACCGTTGGTGT
AGGCGTGGAATCAGATATTTTATCTCTGGTCATTTTCATAAACGACAAATTTAAGCAGTGCCTGGAGCAG
AACAAAGTTGATCGCGGTACCAGTGCTGGTGGTAGTGCTGGTGGTAGTGCTGGTGGTAGTGCTGGTGGTA
GTGCTGGTGGTTCCGGCAGTGCTGGTGGTAGTGCTGGTGGTAGTACCAGTGCTGGTGGTAGTGCTGGTGG
TAGTGCTGGTGGTAGTGCTGGTGGTAGTGCTGGTGGTTCCGGCAGTGCTGGTGGTAGTGCTGGTGGTAGT
ACCAGTGCTGGTGGTAGTGCTGGTGGTAGTGCTGGTGGTAGTGCTGGTGGTAGTGCTGGTGGTTCCGGCA
GTGCTGGTGGTAGTGCTGGTGGTAGTACCAGTGCTGGTGGTAGTGCTGGTGGTAGTGCTGGTGGTAGTGC
TGGTGGTAGTGCTGGTGGTTCCGGATTGAGGCGCGCGGCCCTGGTTGACGGCGGCAGCGAGCTCATGAGC
GAGCTGATTAAGGAGAACATGCACATGAAGCTGTACATGGAGGGCACCGTGAACAACCACCACTTCAAGT
GCACATCCGAGGGCGAAGGCAAGCCCTACGAGGGCACCCAGACCATGAGAATCAAGGTGGTCGAGGGCGG
CCCTCTCCCCTTCGCCTTCGACATCCTGGCTACCAGCTTCATGTACGGCAGCAGAACCTTCATCAACCAC
ACCCAGGGCATCCCCGATTTCTTTAAGCAGTCCTTCCCTGAGGGCTTCACATGGGAGAGAGTCACCACAT
ACGAAGACGGGGGCGTGCTGACCGCTACCCAGGACACCAGCCTCCAGGACGGCTGCCTCATCTACAACGT
CAAGATCAGAGGGGTGAACTTCCCATCCAACGGCCCTGTGATGCAGAAGAAAACACTCGGCTGGGAGGCC
AACACCGAGATGCTGTACCCCGCTGACGGCGGCCTGGAAGGCAGAACCGACATGGCCCTGAAGCTCGTGG
GCGGGGGCCACCTGATCTGCAACTTCAAGACCACATACAGATCCAAGAAACCCGCTAAGAACCTCAAGAT
GCCCGGCGTCTACTATGTGGACCACAGACTGGAAAGAATCAAGGAGGCCGACAAAGAGACCTACGTCGAG
CAGCACGAGGTGGCTGTGGCCAGATACTGCGACCTCCCTAGCAAACTGGGGCACAAGGAATTCAAGAAGA
AGAAGAAGAGCAAGACCAAGTGCGTGATCATGTAATCTAGAGGGCCCTATTCTATAGTGTCACCTAAATG
CTAGAGCTCGCTGATCAGCCTCGACTGTGCCTTCTAGTTGCCAGCCATCTGTTGTTTGCCCCTCCCCCGT
GCCTTCCTTGACCCTGGAAGGTGCCACTCCCACTGTCCTTTCCTAATAAAATGAGGAAATTGCATCGCAT
TGTCTGAGTAGGTGTCATTCTATTCTGGGGGGTGGGGTGGGGCAGGACAGCAAGGGGGAGGATTGGGAAG
ACAATAGCAGGCATGCTGGGGATGCGGTGGGCTCTATGGCTTCTGAGGCGGAAAGAACCAGCTGGGGCTC
TAGGGGGTATCCCC
[124 nt withheld, positions 3585-3708]
C
[32 nt withheld, positions 3710-3741]
CA
[57 nt withheld, positions 3744-3800]
A
[49 nt withheld, positions 3802-3850]
CCTTTGACGTTGGAGTCCACGTTCTTT
[37 nt withheld, positions 3878-3914]
ACCCTATCTCGGTCTATTCTTTTGATTTATAAGGGATTTTGGGGATTTCGGCCTATTGGTTAAAAAATGA
GCTGATTTAACAAAAATTTAACGCGAATTAATTCTGTGGAATGTGTGTCAGTTAGGGTGTGGAAAGTCCC
CAGGCTCCCCAGGCAGGCAGAAGTATGCAAAGCATGCATCTCAATTAGTCAGCAACCAGGTGTGGAAAGT
CCCCAGGCTCCCCAGCAGGCAGAAGTATGCAAAGCATGCATCTCAATTAGTCAGCAACCATAGTCCCGCC
CCTAACTCCGCCCATCCCGCCCCTAACTCCGCCCAGTTCCGCCCATTCTCCGCCCCATGGCTGACTAATT
TTTTTTATTTATGCAGAGGCCGAGGCCGCCTCTGCCTCTGAGCTATTCCAGAAGTAGTGAGGAGGCTTTT
TTGGAGGCCTAGGCTTTTGCAAAAAGCTCCCGGGAGCTTGTATATCCATTTTCGGATCTGATCAAGAGAC
AGGATGAGGATCGTTTCGCATGATTGAACAAGATGGATTGCACGCAGGTTCTCCGGCCGCTTGGGTGGAG
AGGCTATTCGGCTATGACTGGGCACAACAGACAATCGGCTGCTCTGATGCCGCCGTGTTCCGGCTGTCAG
CGCAGGGGCGCCCGGTTCTTTTTGTCAAGACCGACCTGTCCGGTGCCCTGAATGAACTGCAGGACGAGGC
AGCGCGGCTATCGTGGCTGGCCACGACGGGCGTTCCTTGCGCAGCTGTGCTCGACGTTGTCACTGAAGCG
GGAAGGGACTGGCTGCTATTGGGCGAAGTGCCGGGGCAGGATCTCCTGTCATCTCACCTTGCTCCTGCCG
AGAAAGTATCCATCATGGCTGATGCAATGCGGCGGCTGCATACGCTTGATCCGGCTACCTGCCCATTCGA
CCACCAAGCGAAACATCGCATCGAGCGAGCACGTACTCGGATGGAAGCCGGTCTTGTCGATCAGGATGAT
CTGGACGAAGAGCATCAGGGGCTCGCGCCAGCCGAACTGTTCGCCAGGCTCAAGGCGCGCATGCCCGACG
GCGAGGATCTCGTCGTGACCCATGGCGATGCCTGCTTGCCGAATATCATGGTGGAAAATGGCCGCTTTTC
TGGATTCATCGACTGTGGCCGGCTGGGTGTGGCGGACCGCTATCAGGACATAGCGTTGGCTACCCGTGAT
ATTGCTGAAGAGCTTGGCGGCGAATGGGCTGACCGCTTCCTCGTGCTTTACGGTATCGCCGCTCCCGATT
CGCAGCGCATCGCCTTCTATCGCCTTCTTGACGAGTTCTTCTGAGCGGGACTCTGGGGTTCGAAATGACC
GACCAAGCGACGCCCAACCTGCCATCACGAGATTTCGATTCCACCGCCGCCTTCTATGAAAGGTTGGGCT
TCGGAATCGTTTTCCGGGACGCCGGCTGGATGATCCTCCAGCGCGGGGATCTCATGCTGGAGTTCTTCGC
CCACCCCAACTTGTTTATTGCAGCTTATAATGGTTACAAATAAAGCAATAGCATCACAAATTTCACAAAT
AAAGCATTTTTTTCACTGCATTCTAGTTGTGGTTTGTCCAAACTCATCAATGTATCTTATCATGTCTGTA
TACCGTCGACCTCTAGCTAGAGCTTGGCGTAATCATGGTCATAGCTGTTTCCTGTGTGAAATTGTTATCC
GCTCACAATTCCACACAACATACGAGCCGGAAGCATAAAGTGTAAAGCCTGGGGTGCCTAATGAGTGAGC
TAACTCACATTAATTGCGTTGCGCTCACTGCCCGCTTTCCAGTCGGGAAACCTGTCGTGCCAGCTGCATT
AATGAATCGGCCAACGCGCGGGGAGAGGCGGTTTGCGTATTGGGCGCTCTTCCGCTTCCTCGCTCACTGA
CTCGCTGCGCTCGGTCGTTCGGCTGCGGCGAGCGGTATCAGCTCACTCAAAGGCGGTAATACGGTTATCC
ACAGAATCAGGGGATAACGCAGGAAAGAACATGTGAGCAAAAGGCCAGCAAAAGGCCAGGAACCGTAAAA
AGGCCGCGTTGCTGGCGTTTTTCCATAGGCTCCGCCCCCCTGACGAGCATCACAAAAATCGACGCTCAAG
TCAGAGGTGGCGAAACCCGACAGGACTATAAAGATACCAGGCGTTTCCCCCTGGAAGCTCCCTCGTGCGC
TCTCCTGTTCCGACCCTGCCGCTTACCGGATACCTGTCCGCCTTTCTCCCTTCGGGAAGCGTGGCGCTTT
CTCAATGCTCACGCTGTAGGTATCTCAGTTCGGTGTAGGTCGTTCGCTCCAAGCTGGGCTGTGTGCACGA
ACCCCCCGTTCAGCCCGACCGCTGCGCCTTATCCGGTAACTATCGTCTTGAGTCCAACCCGGTAAGACAC
GACTTATCGCCACTGGCAGCAGCCACTGGTAACAGGATTAGCAGAGCGAGGTATGTAGGCGGTGCTACAG
AGTTCTTGAAGTGGTGGCCTAACTACGGCTACACTAGAAGGACAGTATTTGGTATCTGCGCTCTGCTGAA
GCCAGTTACCTTCGGAAAAAGAGTTGGTAGCTCTTGATCCGGCAAACAAACCACCGCTGGTAGCGGTGGT
TTTTTTGTTTGCAAGCAGCAGATTACGCGCAGAAAAAAAGGATCTCAAGAAGATCCTTTGATCTTTTCTA
CGGGGTCTGACGCTCAGTGGAACGAAAACTCACGTTAAGGGATTTTGGTCATGAGATTATCAAAAAGGAT
CTTCACCTAGATCCTTTTAAATTAAAAATGAAGTTTTAAATCAATCTAAAGTATATATGAGTAAACTTGG
TCTGACAGTTACCAATGCTTAATCAGTGAGGCACCTATCTCAGCGATCTGTCTATTTCGTTCATCCATAG
TTGCCTGACTCCCCGTCGTGTAGATAACTACGATACGGGAGGGCTTACCATCTGGCCCCAGTGCTGCAAT
GATACCGCGAGACCCACGCTCACCGGCTCCAGATTTATCAGCAATAAACCAGCCAGCCGGAAGGGCCGAG
CGCAGAAGTGGTCCTGCAACTTTATCCGCCTCCATCCAGTCTATTAATTGTTGCCGGGAAGCTAGAGTAA
GTAGTTCGCCAGTTAATAGTTTGCGCAACGTTGTTGCCATTGCTACAGGCATCGTGGTGTCACGCTCGTC
GTTTGGTATGGCTTCATTCAGCTCCGGTTCCCAACGATCAAGGCGAGTTACATGATCCCCCATGTTGTGC
AAAAAAGCGGTTAGCTCCTTCGGTCCTCCGATCGTTGTCAGAAGTAAGTTGGCCGCAGTGTTATCACTCA
TGGTTATGGCAGCACTGCATAATTCTCTTACTGTCATGCCATCCGTAAGATGCTTTTCTGTGACTGGTGA
GTACTCAACCAAGTCATTCTGAGAATAGTGTATGCGGCGACCGAGTTGCTCTTGCCCGGCGTCAATACGG
GATAATACCGCGCCACATAGCAGAACTTTAAAAGTGCTCATCATTGGAAAACGTTCTTCGGGGCGAAAAC
TCTCAAGGATCTTACCGCTGTTGAGATCCAGTTCGATGTAACCCACTCGTGCACCCAACTGATCTTCAGC
ATCTTTTACTTTCACCAGCGTTTCTGGGTGAGCAAAAACAGGAAGGCAAAATGCCGCAAAAAAGGGAATA
AGGGCGACACGGAAATGTTGAATACTCATACTCTTCCTTTTTCAATATTATTGAAGCATTTATCAGGGTT
ATTGTCTCATGAGCGGATACATATTTGAATGTATTTAGAAAAATAAACAAATAGGGGTTCCGCGCACATT
TCCCCGAAAAGTGCCACCTGACGTC
