>Addgene plasmid #87706 | FLINC-AKAR1(TA)-CAAX | addgene partial sequence | sequence record 176879 | Addgene NGS Result
GTGGTAGTGCTGGTGGTAGTGCTGGTGGTAGTGCTGGTGGTAGTGCTGGTGGTTCCGGCAGTGCTGGTGG
TAGTGCTGGTGGTAGTACCAGTGCTGGTGGTAGTGCTGGTGGTAGTGCTGGTGGTAGTGCTGGTGGTAGT
GCTGGTGGTTCCGGATTGAGGCGCGCGGCCCTGGTTGACGGCGGCAGCGAGCTCATGAGCGAGCTGATTA
AGGAGAACATGCACATGAAGCTGTACATGGAGGGCACCGTGAACAACCACCACTTCAAGTGCACATCCGA
GGGCGAAGGCAAGCCCTACGAGGGCACCCAGACCATGAGAATCAAGGTGGTCGAGGGCGGCCCTCTCCCC
TTCGCCTTCGACATCCTGGCTACCAGCTTCATGTACGGCAGCAGAACCTTCATCAACCACACCCAGGGCA
TCCCCGATTTCTTTAAGCAGTCCTTCCCTGAGGGCTTCACATGGGAGAGAGTCACCACATACGAAGACGG
GGGCGTGCTGACCGCTACCCAGGACACCAGCCTCCAGGACGGCTGCCTCATCTACAACGTCAAGATCAGA
GGGGTGAACTTCCCATCCAACGGCCCTGTGATGCAGAAGAAAACACTCGGCTGGGAGGCCAACACCGAGA
TGCTGTACCCCGCTGACGGCGGCCTGGAAGGCAGAACCGACATGGCCCTGAAGCTCGTGGGCGGGGGCCA
CCTGATCTGCAACTTCAAGACCACATACAGATCCAAGAAACCCGCTAAGAACCTCAAGATGCCCGGCGTC
TACTATGTGGACCACAGACTGGAAAGAATCAAGGAGGCCGACAAAGAGACCTACGTCGAGCAGCACGAGG
TGGCTGTGGCCAGATACTGCGACCTCCCTAGCAAACTGGGGCACAAGGAATTCAAGAAGAAGAAGAAGAG
CAAGACCAAGTGCGTGATCATGTAATCTAGAGGGCCCTATTCTATAGTGTCACCTAAATGCTAGAGCTCG
CTGATCAGCCTCGACTGTGCCTTCTAGTTGCCAGCCATCTGTTGTTTGCCCCTCCCCCGTGCCTTCCTTG
ACCCTGGAAGGTGCCACTCCCACTGTCCTTTCCTAATAAAATGAGGAAATTGCATCGCATTGTCTGAGTA
GGTGTCATTCTATTCTGGGGGGTGGGGTGGGGCAGGACAGCAAGGGGGAGGATTGGGAAGACAATAGCAG
GCATGCTGGGGATGCGGTGGGCTCTATGGCTTCTGAGGCGGAAAGAACCAGCTGGGGCTCTAGGGGGTAT
CCCC
[124 nt withheld, positions 1265-1388]
C
[91 nt withheld, positions 1390-1480]
A
[49 nt withheld, positions 1482-1530]
CCTTTGACGTTGGAGTCCACGTTCTTT
[37 nt withheld, positions 1558-1594]
ACCCTATCTCGGTCTATTCTTTTGATTTATAAGGGATTTTGCCGATTTCGGCCTATTGGTTAAAAAATGA
GCTGATTTAACAAAAATTTAACGCGAATTAATTCTGTGGAATGTGTGTCAGTTAGGGTGTGGAAAGTCCC
CAGGCTCCCCAGCAGGCAGAAGTATGCAAAGCATGCATCTCAATTAGTCAGCAACCAGGTGTGGAAAGTC
CCCAGGCTCCCCAGCAGGCAGAAGTATGCAAAGCATGCATCTCAATTAGTCAGCAACCATAGTCCCGCCC
CTAACTCCGCCCATCCCGCCCCTAACTCCGCCCAGTTCCGCCCATTCTCCGCCCCATGGCTGACTAATTT
TTTTTATTTATGCAGAGGCCGAGGCCGCCTCTGCCTCTGAGCTATTCCAGAAGTAGTGAGGAGGCTTTTT
TGGAGGCCTAGGCTTTTGCAAAAAGCTCCCGGGAGCTTGTATATCCATTTTCGGATCTGATCAAGAGACA
GGATGAGGATCGTTTCGCATGATTGAACAAGATGGATTGCACGCAGGTTCTCCGGCCGCTTGGGTGGAGA
GGCTATTCGGCTATGACTGGGCACAACAGACAATCGGCTGCTCTGATGCCGCCGTGTTCCGGCTGTCAGC
GCAGGGGCGCCCGGTTCTTTTTGTCAAGACCGACCTGTCCGGTGCCCTGAATGAACTGCAGGACGAGGCA
GCGCGGCTATCGTGGCTGGCCACGACGGGCGTTCCTTGCGCAGCTGTGCTCGACGTTGTCACTGAAGCGG
GAAGGGACTGGCTGCTATTGGGCGAAGTGCCGGGGCAGGATCTCCTGTCATCTCACCTTGCTCCTGCCGA
GAAAGTATCCATCATGGCTGATGCAATGCGGCGGCTGCATACGCTTGATCCGGCTACCTGCCCATTCGAC
CACCAAGCGAAACATCGCATCGAGCGAGCACGTACTCGGATGGAAGCCGGTCTTGTCGATCAGGATGATC
TGGACGAAGAGCATCAGGGGCTCGCGCCAGCCGAACTGTTCGCCAGGCTCAAGGCGCGCATGCCCGACGG
CGAGGATCTCGTCGTGACCCATGGCGATGCCTGCTTGCCGAATATCATGGTGGAAAATGGCCGCTTTTCT
GGATTCATCGACTGTGGCCGGCTGGGTGTGGCGGACCGCTATCAGGACATAGCGTTGGCTACCCGTGATA
TTGCTGAAGAGCTTGGCGGCGAATGGGCTGACCGCTTCCTCGTGCTTTACGGTATCGCCGCTCCCGATTC
GCAGCGCATCGCCTTCTATCGCCTTCTTGACGAGTTCTTCTGAGCGGGACTCTGGGGTTCGAAATGACCG
ACCAAGCGACGCCCAACCTGCCATCACGAGATTTCGATTCCACCGCCGCCTTCTATGAAAGGTTGGGCTT
CGGAATCGTTTTCCGGGACGCCGGCTGGATGATCCTCCAGCGCGGGGATCTCATGCTGGAGTTCTTCGCC
CACCCCAACTTGTTTATTGCAGCTTATAATGGTTACAAATAAAGCAATAGCATCACAAATTTCACAAATA
AAGCATTTTTTTCACTGCATTCTAGTTGTGGTTTGTCCAAACTCATCAATGTATCTTATCATGTCTGTAT
ACCGTCGACCTCTAGCTAGAGCTTGGCGTAATCATGGTCATAGCTGTTTCCTGTGTGAAATTGTTATCCG
CTCACAATTCCACACAACATACGAGCCGGAAGCATAAAGTGTAAAGCCTGGGGTGCCTAATGAGTGAGCT
AACTCACATTAATTGCGTTGCGCTCACTGCCCGCTTTCCAGTCGGGAAACCTGTCGTGCCAGCTGCATTA
ATGAATCGGCCAACGCGCGGGGAGAGGCGGTTTGCGTATTGGGCGCTCTTCCGCTTCCTCGCTCACTGAC
TCGCTGCGCTCGGTCGTTCGGCTGCGGCGAGCGGTATCAGCTCACTCAAAGGCGGTAATACGGTTATCCA
CAGAATCAGGGGATAACGCAGGAAAGAACATGTGAGCAAAAGGCCAGCAAAAGGCCAGGAACCGTAAAAA
GGCCGCGTTGCTGGCGTTTTTCCATAGGCTCCGCCCCCCTGACGAGCATCACAAAAATCGACGCTCAAGT
CAGAGGTGGCGAAACCCGACAGGACTATAAAGATACCAGGCGTTTCCCCCTGGAAGCTCCCTCGTGCGCT
CTCCTGTTCCGACCCTGCCGCTTACCGGATACCTGTCCGCCTTTCTCCCTTCGGGAAGCGTGGCGCTTTC
TCATAGCTCACGCTGTAGGTATCTCAGTTCGGTGTAGGTCGTTCGCTCCAAGCTGGGCTGTGTGCACGAA
CCCCCCGTTCAGCCCGACCGCTGCGCCTTATCCGGTAACTATCGTCTTGAGTCCAACCCGGTAAGACACG
ACTTATCGCCACTGGCAGCAGCCACTGGTAACAGGATTAGCAGAGCGAGGTATGTAGGCGGTGCTACAGA
GTTCTTGAAGTGGTGGCCTAACTACGGCTACACTAGAAGAACAGTATTTGGTATCTGCGCTCTGCTGAAG
CCAGTTACCTTCGGAAAAAGAGTTGGTAGCTCTTGATCCGGCAAACAAACCACCGCTGGTAGCGGTGGTT
TTTTTGTTTGCAAGCAGCAGATTACGCGCAGAAAAAAAGGATCTCAAGAAGATCCTTTGATCTTTTCTAC
GGGGTCTGACGCTCAGTGGAACGAAAACTCACGTTAAGGGATTTTGGTCATGAGATTATCAAAAAGGATC
TTCACCTAGATCCTTTTAAATTAAAAATGAAGTTTTAAATCAATCTAAAGTATATATGAGTAAACTTGGT
CTGACAGTTACCAATGCTTAATCAGTGAGGCACCTATCTCAGCGATCTGTCTATTTCGTTCATCCATAGT
TGCCTGACTCCCCGTCGTGTAGATAACTACGATACGGGAGGGCTTACCATCTGGCCCCAGTGCTGCAATG
ATACCGCGAGACCCACGCTCACCGGCTCCAGATTTATCAGCAATAAACCAGCCAGCCGGAAGGGCCGAGC
GCAGAAGTGGTCCTGCAACTTTATCCGCCTCCATCCAGTCTATTAATTGTTGCCGGGAAGCTAGAGTAAG
TAGTTCGCCAGTTAATAGTTTGCGCAACGTTGTTGCCATTGCTACAGGCATCGTGGTGTCACGCTCGTCG
TTTGGTATGGCTTCATTCAGCTCCGGTTCCCAACGATCAAGGCGAGTTACATGATCCCCCATGTTGTGCA
AAAAAGCGGTTAGCTCCTTCGGTCCTCCGATCGTTGTCAGAAGTAAGTTGGCCGCAGTGTTATCACTCAT
GGTTATGGCAGCACTGCATAATTCTCTTACTGTCATGCCATCCGTAAGATGCTTTTCTGTGACTGGTGAG
TACTCAACCAAGTCATTCTGAGAATAGTGTATGCGGCGACCGAGTTGCTCTTGCCCGGCGTCAATACGGG
ATAATACCGCGCCACATAGCAGAACTTTAAAAGTGCTCATCATTGGAAAACGTTCTTCGGGGCGAAAACT
CTCAAGGATCTTACCGCTGTTGAGATCCAGTTCGATGTAACCCACTCGTGCACCCAACTGATCTTCAGCA
TCTTTTACTTTCACCAGCGTTTCTGGGTGAGCAAAAACAGGAAGGCAAAATGCCGCAAAAAAGGGAATAA
GGGCGACACGGAAATGTTGAATACTCATACTCTTCCTTTTTCAATATTATTGAAGCATTTATCAGGGTTA
TTGTCTCATGAGCGGATACATATTTGAATGTATTTAGAAAAATAAACAAATAGGGGTTCCGCGCACATTT
CCCCGAAAAGTGCCACCTGACGTCGACGGATCGGGAGATCTCCCGATCCCCTATGGTGCACTCTCAGTAC
AATCTGCTCTGATGCCGCATAGTTAAGCCAGTATCTGCTCCCTGCTTGTGTGTTGGAGGTCGCTGAGTAG
TGCGCGAGCAAAATTTAAGCTACAACAAGGCAAGGCTTGACCGACAATTGCATGAAGAATCTGCTTAGGG
TTAGGCGTTTTGCGCTGCTTCGCGATGTACGGGCCAGATATACGCGTTGACATTGATTATTGACTAGTTA
TTAATAGTAATCAATTACGGGGTCATTAGTTCATAGCCCATATATGGAGTTCCGCGTTACATAACTTACG
GTAAATGGCCCGCCTGGCTGACCGCCCAACGACCCCCGCCCATTGACGTCAATAATGACGTATGTTCCCA
TAGTAACGCCAATAGGGACTTTCCATTGACGTCAATGGGTGGAGTATTTACGGTAAACTGCCCACTTGGC
AGTACATCAAGTGTATCATATGCCAAGTACGCCCCCTATTGACGTCAATGACGGTAAATGGCCCGCCTGG
CATTATGCCCAGTACATGACCTTATGGGACTTTCCTACTTGGCAGTACATCTACGTATTAGTCATCGCTA
TTACCATGGTGATGCGGTTTTGGCAGTACATCAATGGGCGTGGATAGCGGTTTGACTCACGGGGATTTCC
AAGTCTCCACCCCATTGACGTCAATGGGAGTTTGTTTTGGCACCAAAATCAACGGGACTTTCCAAAATGT
CGTAACAACTCCGCCCCATTGACGCAAATGGGCGGTAGGCGTGTACGGTGGGAGGTCTATATAAGCAGAG
CTCTCTGGCTAACTAGAGAACCCACTGCTTACTGGCTTATCGAAATTAATACGACTCACTATAGGGAGAC
CCAAGCTTGCGGCCGCCACCATGGTGCGGGGTTCTCATCATCATCATCATCATGGTATGGCTAGCATGAC
TGGTGGACAGCAAATGGGTCGGGATCTGTACGACGATGACGATAAGGATCCCATGAGTGTGATTAAACCA
GACATGAAGATCAAGCTGCGTATGGAAGGCGCTGTAAATGGACACCCGTTCGCGATTGAAGGAGTTGGCC
TTGGGAAGCCTTTCGAGGGAAAACAGAGTATGGACCTTAAAGTCAAAGAAGGCGGACCTCTGCCTTTCGC
CTATGACATCTTGACAACTGTGTTCTGTTACGGCAACAGGGTATTCGCCAAATACCCAGAAAATATAGTA
GACTATTTCAAGCAGTCGTTTCCTGAGGGCTACTCTTGGGAACGAAGCATGAATTACGAAGACGGGGGCA
TTTGTAACGCGACAAACGACATAACCCTGGATGGTGACTGTTATATCTATGAAATTCGATTTGATGGTGT
GAACTTTCCTGCCAATGGTCCAGTTATGCAGAAGAGGACTGTGAAATGGGAGCCATCCACTGAGAAATTG
TATGTGCGTGATGGAGTGCTGAAGGGTGATGTTAACATGGCTCTGTCGCTTGAAGGAGGTGGCCATTACC
GATGTGACTTCAAAACTACTTATAAAGCTAAGAAGGTTGTCCAGTTGCCAGACTATCACTTTGTGGACCA
CCACATTGAGATTAAAAGCCACGACAAAGATTACAGTAATGTTAATCTGCATGAGCATGCCGAAGCGCAT
TCTGAGCTGCCGAGGCAGGCCAAGAGATCTATGCATAAGTTTTCTCAAGAACAGATCGGCGAAAACATTG
TGTGCAGGGTCATTTGTACCACGGGTCAAATTCCCATCCGAGATTTGTCAGCTGATATTTCACAAGTGCT
TAAGGAAAAACGATCCATAAAGAAAGTTTGGACATTTGGTAGAAACCCAGCCTGTGACTATCATTTAGGA
AACATTTCAAGACTGTCAAATAAGCATTTCCAAATACTACTAGGAGAAGACGGTAACCTTTTATTGAATG
ACATTTCCACTAATGGGACCTGGTTAAATGGGCAAAAAGTCGAGAAGAACAGCAATCAGTTACTGTCCCA
AGGTGATGAAATAACCGTTGGTGTAGGCGTGGAATCAGATATTTTATCTCTGGTCATTTTCATAAACGAC
AAATTTAAGCAGTGCCTGGAGCAGAACAAAGTTGATCGCGGTACCAGTGCTG
